Addgene plasmid #82929: pDONR223_RBM34_WT
Purpose: Gateway Donor vector containing RBM34, part of the Target Accelerator Plasmid Collection.
Depositing lab: Jesse Boehm & Matthew Meyerson & David Root. Depositing organization: Broad Institute. Publication: High-throughput Phenotyping of Lung Cancer Somatic Mutations. Berger AH, Brooks AN, Wu X, Shrestha Y, Chouinard C, Piccioni F, Bagul M, Kamburov A, Imielinski M, Hogstrom L, Zhu C, Yang X, Pantel S, Sakai R, Watson J, Kaplan N, Campbell JD, Singh S, Root DE, Narayan R, Natoli T, Lahr DL, Tirosh I, Tamayo P, Getz G, Wong B, Doench J, Subramanian A, Golub TR, Meyerson M, Boehm JS. Cancer Cell. 2016 Aug 8;30(2):214-28. doi: 10.1016/j.ccell.2016.06.022. Epub 2016 Jul 28. PubMed 27478040.
Backbone
  Vector backbone: pDONR223
  Backbone manufacturer: Invitrogen
  Vector type: Gateway Entry vector
Growth in bacteria
  Bacterial resistance: Spectinomycin, 50 μg/mL
  Growth temperature: 37°C
  Growth strain: DH5alpha
  Copy number: High Copy
Gene/Insert
  Gene/Insert name: RBM34 (alt name: NM_015014)
  Species: H. sapiens (human)
  Mutation: deleted amino acids 1-5
  Entrez Gene: RBM34
  Promoter: None
  Cloning method: Gateway Cloning
  Sequencing primers: 5′ M13pUC-fwd; 3′ M13-Rev
Terms and licenses: Academic/Nonprofit Terms; Industry Terms: Not Available to Industry
Depositor comments: CLOSED (stop codon immediately follows insert)
How to cite: pDONR223_RBM34_WT was a gift from Jesse Boehm & Matthew Meyerson & David Root (Addgene plasmid # 82929 ; http://n2t.net/addgene:82929 ; RRID:Addgene_82929)
