[The description below was written by a language model from this plasmid's Addgene catalogue record and pLannotate feature annotations shown in this document.]
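Description:
pDONR223_RBM34_WT is a Gateway entry clone built on the Invitrogen pDONR223 backbone, carrying the human RBM34 open reading frame (an RNA-binding motif protein, also known as KIAA0117). It belongs to the Target Accelerator Plasmid Collection, a set of ORF clones assembled for high-throughput functional phenotyping of cancer-associated genes and their variants. Here the "WT" label marks the reference allele, although the record notes that amino acids 1–5 are deleted relative to the reference protein. The plasmid is maintained in E. coli at high copy through a ColE1/pUC-type origin and is selected with spectinomycin via the aadA (SmR) adenylyltransferase gene. Small fragments annotated as GmR, a class 1 integron Pc promoter, lacZα, lacI and an RSF origin appear to be backbone remnants or partial matches rather than functional elements.

The RBM34 coding sequence (about 1.3 kb in a 4,071 nt plasmid) lies on the reverse strand of the sequenced record and is flanked on both sides by attL recombination sites. The automated annotation labels both as attL3, so the exact attL variants are not resolved by the feature table. These sites allow an LR Clonase reaction to move the ORF into any compatible Gateway destination vector. No promoter drives the insert, so the clone is a shuttle and archival vector rather than an expression construct. A T7 promoter sits just outside one attL site, and rrnB T1 and T2 terminators lie beyond the other, insulating the cassette from backbone transcription. The ORF is in "closed" configuration, with a stop codon immediately after the insert, so it yields native C-terminal protein or N-terminal fusions but cannot be read through into C-terminal tags in destination vectors.
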