Features (pLannotate 1.2.2; 13 found; start..end, strand, type, name):
    109..697     -  rep_origin     ori: high-copy-number ColE1/pMB1/pBR322/pUC origin of replication
    790..1581    -  CDS            SmR: aminoglycoside adenylyltransferase (Murphy, 1985); aadA; confers resistance to spectinomycin and streptomycin
   1588..1644    -  CDS            GmR (fragment): gentamycin acetyltransferase; aacC1; confers resistance to gentamycin
   1820..1843    -  promoter       Pc promoter (fragment): intI1 (promoter lies within the coding sequence); class 1 integron promoter
   2033..2051    +  promoter       T7 promoter: promoter for bacteriophage T7 RNA polymerase
   2070..2165    +  protein_bind   attL3: mutant version of attL; recombination site for the Gateway® LR reaction LR Clonase™
   2173..3447    -  CDS            RBM34: RBM34_HUMAN - Also known as KIAA0117. Experimental evidence at protein level: Swiss-Prot protein existence level 1. From Homo sapiens (Human).
   3453..3548    -  protein_bind   attL3: mutant version of attL; recombination site for the Gateway® LR reaction LR Clonase™
   3565..3601    +  CDS            lacZα (fragment): LacZα fragment of β-galactosidase; lacZ fragment
   3648..3691    -  terminator     rrnB T1 terminator: Escherichia coli rrnB; transcription terminator T1 from the E. coli rrnB gene
   3823..3850    +  terminator     rrnB T2 terminator: transcription terminator T2 from the E. coli rrnB gene
   3905..3997    -  CDS            lacI (fragment): lac repressor; lacI; The lac repressor binds to the lac operator to inhibit transcription in E. coli. This inhibition can be relieved by adding lactose or isopropyl-β-D-thiogalactopyranoside (IPTG).
   3999..4071    -  rep_origin     RSF ori (fragment): Plasmids containing the RSF 1030 origin of replication can be propagated in E. coli cells that contain additional plasmids with compatible origins.
>Addgene plasmid #82929 | pDONR223_RBM34_WT | addgene full sequence | sequence record 161969 | Addgene NGS result
GGCGGTAATACGGTTATCCACAGAATCAGGGGATAACGCAGGAAAGAACATGTGAGCAAAAGGCCAGCAA
AAGGCCAGGAACCGTAAAAAGGCCGCGTTGCTGGCGTTTTTCCATAGGCTCCGCCCCCCTGACGAGCATC
ACAAAAATCGACGCTCAAGTCAGAGGTGGCGAAACCCGACAGGACTATAAAGATACCAGGCGTTTCCCCC
TGGAAGCTCCCTCGTGCGCTCTCCTGTTCCGACCCTGCCGCTTACCGGATACCTGTCCGCCTTTCTCCCT
TCGGGAAGCGTGGCGCTTTCTCATAGCTCACGCTGTAGGTATCTCAGTTCGGTGTAGGTCGTTCGCTCCA
AGCTGGGCTGTGTGCACGAACCCCCCGTTCAGCCCGACCGCTGCGCCTTATCCGGTAACTATCGTCTTGA
GTCCAACCCGGTAAGACACGACTTATCGCCACTGGCAGCAGCCACTGGTAACAGGATTAGCAGAGCGAGG
TATGTAGGCGGTGCTACAGAGTTCTTGAAGTGGTGGCCTAACTACGGCTACACTAGAAGAACAGTATTTG
GTATCTGCGCTCTGCTGAAGCCAGTTACCTTCGGAAAAAGAGTTGGTAGCTCTTGATCCGGCAAACAAAC
CACCGCTGGTAGCGGTGGTTTTTTTGTTTGCAAGCAGCAGATTACGCGCAGAAAAAAAGGATCTCAAGAA
GATCCTTTGATCTTTTCTACGGGGTCTGACGCTCAGTGGAACGACGCGTAACTCACGTTAAGGGATTTTG
GTCATGGGTGGCTCGAGGGTTATTTGCCGACTACCTTGGTGATCTCGCCTTTCACGTAGTGGACAAATTC
TTCCAACTGATCTGCGCGCGAGGCCAAGCGATCTTCTTCTTGTCCAAGATAAGCCTGTCTAGCTTCAAGT
ATGACGGGCTGATACTGGGCCGGCAGGCGCTCCATTGCCCAGTCGGCAGCGACATCCTTCGGCGCGATTT
TGCCGGTTACTGCGCTGTACCAAATGCGGGACAACGTAAGCACTACATTTCGCTCATCGCCAGCCCAGTC
GGGCGGCGAGTTCCATAGCGTTAAGGTTTCATTTAGCGCCTCAAATAGATCCTGTTCAGGAACCGGATCA
AAGAGTTCCTCCGCCGCTGGACCTACCAAGGCAACGCTATGTTCTCTTGCTTTTGTCAGCAAGATAGCCA
GATCAATGTCGATCGTGGCTGGCTCGAAGATACCTGCAAGAATGTCATTGCGCTGCCATTCTCCAAATTG
CAGTTCGCGCTTAGCTGGATAACGCCACGGAATGATGTCGTCGTGCACAACAATGGTGACTTCTACAGCG
CGGAGAATCTCGCTCTCTCCAGGGGAAGCCGAAGTTTCCAAAAGGTCGTTGATCAAAGCTCGCCGCGTTG
TTTCATCAAGCCTTACGGTCACCGTAACCAGCAAATCAATATCACTGTGTGGCTTCAGGCCGCCATCCAC
TGCGGAGCCGTACAAATGTACGGCCAGCAACGTCGGTTCGAGATGGCGCTCGATGACGCCAACTACCTCT
GATAGTTGAGTCGATACTTCGGCGATCACCGCTTCCCTCATAATGTTTAACTTTGTTTTAGGGCGACTGC
CCTGCTGCGTAACATCGTTGCTGCTCCATAACATCAAACATCGACCCACGGCGTAACGCGCTTGCTGCTT
GGATGCCCGAGGCATAGACTGTACCCCAAAAAAACAGTCATAACAAGCCATGAAAACCGCCACTGCGCCG
TTACCACCGCTGCGTTCGGTCAAGGTTCTGGACCAGTTGCGTGAGCGCATACGCTACTTGCATTACAGCT
TACGAACCGAACAGGCTTATGTCCACTGGGTTCGTGCCTTCATCCGTTTCCACGGTGTGCGTCACCCGGC
AACCTTGGGTAGCAGCGAAGTCGAGGCATTTCTGTCCTGGCTGGTCTAGAGGAGGCATGATGATATATTT
TTATCTTGTGCAATGTAACATCAGAGATTTTGAGACACGGGCCAGAGCTGCCAGGAAACAGCTATGACCA
TGTAATACGACTCACTATAGGGGATATCAGCTGGATGGCAAATAATGATTTTATTTTGACTGATAGTGAC
CTGTTCGTTGCAACAAATTGATAAGCAATGCTTTCTTATAATGCCAACTTTGTACAAGAAAGTTGGCAAT
CATTTCTGTTTTCTCTGTTTCTTAGGGCGTCCACTTTTCTTCTGTCCTTTCTTCTTCGTTTTAAGGAGAA
CAGCTTTTTCTCCAATAAATAAGCTTTTAGGATGTCCTTCTGCAGTTTTGGAAGTAAAATTAAGTCCCTG
CTTAGGTTTACTGACATTCTTCAATCGTGGATTTGAATTTTGTTGTTTAAATTTTTCTTTATTAACAGAA
CGCATGACTCTGAGTTTTCTCCCCATGAGTTCAGAATTATTTAATTTCAGAGCAAGATGAACAGAATCTG
TATTCTCAAAGAGCACATAGCCAAACCCTTTGCCGATGCCTGTCATTTTGTCTCTCACAATCCTCACGGC
CATGATACTTCCACAGTCCAGAAAGTGCTTCTCAATGGCAGATTCTTCAACTTTATAAGGGAGATTCCCC
ACAAAAACCGATCTCTTGTCTCTAGATGAGGTCTCAGATGCGAGATCAACTCTAATACGAAATCCATCTG
CAATCTGGGCCCCATTTCTTTTCAATGCTTGCGTGGCAGCACTCTCCTCCTTAAACACAACATAGGCATT
AATATTTTTCTGATCAGGATGAATTTTACGTTTTATTGCTGCCAACTTTTTGGATAGCGTTCCCTCTGCT
GGAATCAGAGAACGAAATCGTACAGATTCTATTTGTCCATACTCTTTAAAAAACGACTTCAGCTTCTTCT
TATTACATGTAACAGGCAAATTCCCAACAAACACAGTTCTCTCATTCTTTAATCTCTCTTCTTCTTGGTT
GATTTGAATTTTCTTTCTTTGACTGACAACTGTGTCTTCTGTGTCATCAAGTATTTTTCTATCTGCTACT
TTAACACCAGGTTGAGAATTTTTCCTTTTCTGCCCTTGTTTCTGGTGAATTTCTTCTTCTAAATCAGCAC
TCGCTAGAGCGCTTTCCCTGTCTGCCAACTTTTTTTCTGCGTTAGTGTGTTTCTTCTTCGCTTTCACTTT
TTTGGCAGGTTCTTGCGAAAGTGGTCTTTCAATCTGGGATGTACTTTCTTCCTCCTCATTCCGTTTCGTT
TTTTTGATGGTTTGTTTAGGCACAGGCACGTACACGGGTTGAATCTGGGGCTCCAGAGAACTGAAGAGGG
ACGCCAGCCGACCGGTGCCACCTCTGGAATGGTGTTCGCCGCGAAATAAGCTACTGGCGACCTGTCCAAG
CCTGTAGTCTTCCGGCGGACTCCCGCGAACGCCGTCGTCAGGATTCTCTCCCTCCTGGACACTTCTCTTT
CTCTTCCGTTTGCTCATGGTGCCAACTTTTTTGTACAAAGTTGGCATTATAAAAAAGCATTGCTCATCAA
TTTGTTGCAACGAACAGGTCACTATCAGTCAAAATAAAATCATTATTTGGGGCCCGAGCTTAAGACTGGC
CGTCGTTTTACAACGTCGTGACTGGGAAAACATCCATGCTAGCGTTAACGCGAGAGTAGGGAACTGCCAG
GCATCAAATAAAACGAAAGGCTCAGTCGGAAGACTGGGCCTTTCGTTTTATCTGTTGTTTGTCGGTGAAC
GCTCTCCTGAGTAGGACAAATCCGCCGGGAGCGGATTTGAACGTTGTGAAGCAACGGCCCGGAGGGTGGC
GGGCAGGACGCCCGCCATAAACTGCCAGGCATCAAACTAAGCAGAAGGCCATCCTGACGGATGGCCTTTT
TGCGTTTCTACAAACTCTTCCTGGCTAGCGGTACGCGTATTAATTGCGTTGCGCTCACTGCCCGCTTTCC
AGTCGGGAAACCTGTCGTGCCAGCTGCATTAATGAATCGGCCAACGCGCGGGGAGAGGCGGTTTGCGTAT
TGGGCGCTCTTCCGCTTCCTCGCTCACTGACTCGCTGCGCTCGGTCGTTCGGCTGCGGCGAGCGGTATCA
GCTCACTCAAA
