>Addgene plasmid #82929 | pDONR223_RBM34_WT | depositor partial sequence | sequence record 157655 | Insert sequence
ATGAGCAAACGGAAGAGAAAGAGAAGTGTCCAGGAGGGAGAGAATCCTGACGACGGCGTTCGCGGGAGTC
CGCCGGAAGACTACAGGCTTGGACAGGTCGCCAGTAGCTTATTTCGCGGCGAACACCATTCCAGAGGTGG
CACCGGTCGGCTGGCGTCCCTCTTCAGTTCTCTGGAGCCCCAGATTCAACCCGTGTACGTGCCTGTGCCT
AAACAAACCATCAAAAAAACGAAACGGAATGAGGAGGAAGAAAGTACATCCCAGATTGAAAGACCACTTT
CGCAAGAACCTGCCAAAAAAGTGAAAGCGAAGAAGAAACACACTAACGCAGAAAAAAAGTTGGCAGACAG
GGAAAGCGCTCTAGCGAGTGCTGATTTAGAAGAAGAAATTCACCAGAAACAAGGGCAGAAAAGGAAAAAT
TCTCAACCTGGTGTTAAAGTAGCAGATAGAAAAATACTTGATGACACAGAAGACACAGTTGTCAGTCAAA
GAAAGAAAATTCAAATCAACCAAGAAGAAGAGAGATTAAAGAATGAGAGAACTGTGTTTGTTGGGAATTT
GCCTGTTACATGTAATAAGAAGAAGCTGAAGTCGTTTTTTAAAGAGTATGGACAAATAGAATCTGTACGA
TTTCGTTCTCTGATTCCAGCAGAGGGAACGCTATCCAAAAAGTTGGCAGCAATAAAACGTAAAATTCATC
CTGATCAGAAAAATATTAATGCCTATGTTGTGTTTAAGGAGGAGAGTGCTGCCACGCAAGCATTGAAAAG
AAATGGGGCCCAGATTGCAGATGGATTTCGTATTAGAGTTGATCTCGCATCTGAGACCTCATCTAGAGAC
AAGAGATCGGTTTTTGTGGGGAATCTCCCTTATAAAGTTGAAGAATCTGCCATTGAGAAGCACTTTCTGG
ACTGTGGAAGTATCATGGCCGTGAGGATTGTGAGAGACAAAATGACAGGCATCGGCAAAGGGTTTGGCTA
TGTGCTCTTTGAGAATACAGATTCTGTTCATCTTGCTCTGAAATTAAATAATTCTGAACTCATGGGGAGA
AAACTCAGAGTCATGCGTTCTGTTAATAAAGAAAAATTTAAACAACAAAATTCAAATCCACGATTGAAGA
ATGTCAGTAAACCTAAGCAGGGACTTAATTTTACTTCCAAAACTGCAGAAGGACATCCTAAAAGCTTATT
TATTGGAGAAAAAGCTGTTCTCCTTAAAACGAAGAAGAAAGGACAGAAGAAAAGTGGACGCCCTAAGAAA
CAGAGAAAACAGAAATAA
